Addgene plasmid #227802: pAAV-CMV -HA-Luciferase
Purpose: expressing HA tag and the coding sequence of luciferase by the constitutive CMV promoter
Depositing lab: Yuxuan Guo. Depositing organization: Peking University Health Science Center. Publication: Myocardial infarction creates a critical time window for AAV-based cardiac gene transfer. Chen G, Zhang Y, Liu Z, Wu J, Chen Z, Yang L, Zhang J, Wu Y, Li J, Bai B, Lv Z, Gao F, Dong E, Guo Y. Fundam Res. 2025 Jun 30;5(6):2993-3000. doi: 10.1016/j.fmre.2025.06.012. eCollection 2025 Nov. PubMed 41467029.
Backbone
  Vector backbone: pAAV-CMV-MCS-GFP-noATG
  Vector type: AAV
Growth in bacteria
  Bacterial resistance: Ampicillin, 100 μg/mL
  Growth temperature: 37°C
  Growth strain: NEB Stable
  Copy number: Unknown
Gene/Insert
  Gene/Insert name: HA-Luciferase
  Promoter: CMV
  Cloning method: Gibson Cloning
  Sequencing primers: 5′ ccagatatacgcgttgacattgat
Terms and licenses: Academic/Nonprofit Terms; Industry Terms: Not Available to Industry
Depositor comments: Please visit https://doi.org/10.1101/2024.06.10.597311 for bioRxiv preprint.
How to cite: pAAV-CMV -HA-Luciferase was a gift from Yuxuan Guo (Addgene plasmid # 227802 ; http://n2t.net/addgene:227802 ; RRID:Addgene_227802)
