[The description below was written by a language model from this plasmid's Addgene catalogue record and pLannotate feature annotations shown in this document.]
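Description:
pAAV-CMV -HA-Luciferase is an adeno-associated virus transfer plasmid of 5,732 nt, built by Gibson cloning into the pAAV-CMV-MCS-GFP-noATG backbone, that places an HA-tagged firefly luciferase under constitutive CMV control. The expression cassette lies between two AAV2 inverted terminal repeats, both annotated as partial matches, one of which spans the numbering origin of the circular sequence. ITRs are the only cis elements needed for replication and encapsidation of the intervening DNA, so the cassette can be packaged into recombinant AAV particles when rep, cap and helper functions are supplied in trans.

Within the ITRs, the human cytomegalovirus immediate early enhancer and promoter drive a short HA epitope sequence (detected as a fragment of a 3xHA annotation, consistent with a single tag). This is followed directly by the enhanced luc+ version of firefly luciferase, and transcripts are terminated by a rabbit β-globin polyadenylation signal. No GFP feature is annotated, despite the backbone's name. The HA tag allows immunodetection of the protein, while luciferase provides a quantitative bioluminescent readout of transduction and expression.

Outside the viral genome, the backbone carries a high-copy ColE1/pUC-type origin, an f1 phage origin, and the β-lactamase gene with its own promoter for ampicillin selection in E. coli. It also retains lac remnants (lacZα and lacI fragments, CAP site, lac promoter and operator) from the parental cloning vector. The associated publication concerns AAV-based cardiac gene transfer after myocardial infarction, suggesting use as a reporter vector for measuring AAV delivery efficiency, although the record itself states only constitutive expression of HA-luciferase.
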