Features (pLannotate 1.2.2; 16 found; start..end, strand, type, name):
    217..596     +  enhancer       CMV enhancer: human cytomegalovirus immediate early enhancer
    597..800     +  promoter       CMV promoter: human cytomegalovirus (CMV) immediate early promoter
    831..856     +  CDS            3xHA (fragment): three tandem HA epitope tags
    858..2507    +  CDS            luciferase: firefly luciferase; luc+; enhanced luc+ version of the luciferase gene
   2634..2689    +  polyA_signal   β-globin poly(A) signal: rabbit β-globin polyadenylation signal (Gil and Proudfoot, 1987)
   2782..2912    +  repeat_region  AAV2 ITR (fragment): inverted terminal repeat of adeno-associated virus serotype 2 inverted
   2926..3083    +  CDS            lacZα (fragment): LacZα fragment of β-galactosidase; lacZ fragment
   3088..3516    +  rep_origin     f1 ori (sequence partly withheld): f1 bacteriophage origin of replication; arrow indicates direction of (+) strand synthesis
   3569..3673    +  promoter       AmpR promoter: bla
   3674..4534    +  CDS            AmpR: β-lactamase; bla; confers resistance to ampicillin, carbenicillin, and related antibiotics
   4705..5293    +  rep_origin     ori: high-copy-number ColE1/pMB1/pBR322/pUC origin of replication
   5476..5568    +  CDS            lacI (fragment): lac repressor; lacI; The lac repressor binds to the lac operator to inhibit transcription in E. coli. This inhibition can be relieved by adding lactose or isopropyl-β-D-thiogalactopyranoside (IPTG).
   5581..5602    +  protein_bind   CAP binding site: CAP binding activates transcription in the presence of cAMP. E. coli catabolite activator protein
   5617..5647    +  promoter       lac promoter: promoter for the E. coli lac operon
   5655..5671    +  protein_bind   lac operator: The lac repressor binds to the lac operator to inhibit transcription in E. coli. This inhibition can be relieved by adding lactose or isopropyl-β-D-thiogalactopyranoside (IPTG). lac repressor encoded by lacI
   5732..130     -  repeat_region  AAV2 ITR (fragment) (across the origin): inverted terminal repeat of adeno-associated virus serotype 2 inverted
>Addgene plasmid #227802 | pAAV-CMV -HA-Luciferase | addgene full sequence | sequence record 454211 | Addgene NGS Result
CTGCGCGCTCGCTCGCTCACTGAGGCCGCCCGGGCAAAGCCCGGGCGTCGGGCGACCTTTGGTCGCCCGG
CCTCAGTGAGCGAGCGAGCGCGCAGAGAGGGAGTGGCCAACTCCATCACTAGGGGTTCCTTGTAGTTAAT
GATTAACCCGCCATGCTACTTATCTACCAGGGTAATGGGGATCCTCTAGAACTATAGCTAGCCAGATATA
CGCGTTGACATTGATTATTGACTAGTTATTAATAGTAATCAATTACGGGGTCATTAGTTCATAGCCCATA
TATGGAGTTCCGCGTTACATAACTTACGGTAAATGGCCCGCCTGGCTGACCGCCCAACGACCCCCGCCCA
TTGACGTCAATAATGACGTATGTTCCCATAGTAACGCCAATAGGGACTTTCCATTGACGTCAATGGGTGG
AGTATTTACGGTAAACTGCCCACTTGGCAGTACATCAAGTGTATCATATGCCAAGTACGCCCCCTATTGA
CGTCAATGACGGTAAATGGCCCGCCTGGCATTATGCCCAGTACATGACCTTATGGGACTTTCCTACTTGG
CAGTACATCTACGTATTAGTCATCGCTATTACCATGGTGATGCGGTTTTGGCAGTACATCAATGGGCGTG
GATAGCGGTTTGACTCACGGGGATTTCCAAGTCTCCACCCCATTGACGTCAATGGGAGTTTGTTTTGGCA
CCAAAATCAACGGGACTTTCCAAAATGTCGTAACAACTCCGCCCCATTGACGCAAATGGGCGGTAGGCGT
GTACGGTGGGAGGTCTATATAAGCAGAGCTCCTCGAGAAGCGGCCGCACTACTCCGCATGTACCCATATG
ATGTGCCCGACTATGCTGAAGACGCCAAAAACATAAAGAAAGGCCCGGCGCCATTCTATCCGCTGGAAGA
TGGAACCGCTGGAGAGCAACTGCATAAGGCTATGAAGAGATACGCCCTGGTTCCTGGAACAATTGCTTTT
ACAGATGCACATATCGAGGTGGACATCACTTACGCTGAGTACTTCGAAATGTCCGTTCGGTTGGCAGAAG
CTATGAAACGATATGGGCTGAATACAAATCACAGAATCGTCGTATGCAGTGAAAACTCTCTTCAATTCTT
TATGCCGGTGTTGGGCGCGTTATTTATCGGAGTTGCAGTTGCGCCCGCGAACGACATTTATAATGAACGT
GAATTGCTCAACAGTATGGGCATTTCGCAGCCTACCGTGGTGTTCGTTTCCAAAAAGGGGTTGCAAAAAA
TTTTGAACGTGCAAAAAAAGCTCCCAATCATCCAAAAAATTATTATCATGGATTCTAAAACGGATTACCA
GGGATTTCAGTCGATGTACACGTTCGTCACATCTCATCTACCTCCCGGTTTTAATGAATACGATTTTGTG
CCAGAGTCCTTCGATAGGGACAAGACAATTGCACTGATCATGAACTCCTCTGGATCTACTGGTCTGCCTA
AAGGTGTCGCTCTGCCTCATAGAACTGCCTGCGTGAGATTCTCGCATGCCAGAGATCCTATTTTTGGCAA
TCAAATCATTCCGGATACTGCGATTTTAAGTGTTGTTCCATTCCATCACGGTTTTGGAATGTTTACTACA
CTCGGATATTTGATATGTGGATTTCGAGTCGTCTTAATGTATAGATTTGAAGAAGAGCTGTTTCTGAGGA
GCCTTCAGGATTACAAGATTCAAAGTGCGCTGCTGGTGCCAACCCTATTCTCCTTCTTCGCCAAAAGCAC
TCTGATTGACAAATACGATTTATCTAATTTACACGAAATTGCTTCTGGTGGCGCTCCCCTCTCTAAGGAA
GTCGGGGAAGCGGTTGCCAAGAGGTTCCATCTGCCAGGTATCAGGCAAGGATATGGGCTCACTGAGACTA
CATCAGCTATTCTGATTACACCCGAGGGGGATGATAAACCGGGCGCGGTCGGTAAAGTTGTTCCATTTTT
TGAAGCGAAGGTTGTGGATCTGGATACCGGGAAAACGCTGGGCGTTAATCAAAGAGGCGAACTGTGTGTG
AGAGGTCCTATGATTATGTCCGGTTATGTAAACAATCCGGAAGCGACCAACGCCTTGATTGACAAGGATG
GATGGCTACATTCTGGAGACATAGCTTACTGGGACGAAGACGAACACTTCTTCATCGTTGACCGCCTGAA
GTCTCTGATTAAGTACAAAGGCTATCAGGTGGCTCCCGCTGAATTGGAATCCATCTTGCTCCAACACCCC
AACATCTTCGACGCAGGTGTCGCAGGTCTTCCCGACGATGACGCCGGTGAACTTCCCGCCGCCGTTGTTG
TTTTGGAGCACGGAAAGACGATGACGGAAAAAGAGATCGTGGATTACGTCGCCAGTCAAGTAACAACCGC
GAAAAAGTTGCGCGGAGGAGTTGTGTTTGTGGACGAAGTACCGAAAGGTCTTACCGGAAAACTCGACGCA
AGAAAAATCAGAGAGATCCTCATAAAGGCCAAGAAGGGCGGAAAGATCGCCGTGTAAGTACCTCTAGAGT
CGACCCGGGCGGCCTCGAGGACGGGGTGAACTACGCCTGAGGATCCGATCTTTTTCCCTCTGCCAAAAAT
TATGGGGACATCATGAAGCCCCTTGAGCATCTGACTTCTGGCTAATAAAGGAAATTTATTTTCATTGCAA
TAGTGTGTTGGAATTTTTTGTGTCTCTCACTCGGAAGCAATTCGTTGATCTGAATTTCGACCACCCATAA
TACCCATTACCCTGGTAGATAAGTAGCATGGCGGGTTAATCATTAACTACAAGGAACCCCTAGTGATGGA
GTTGGCCACTCCCTCTCTGCGCGCTCGCTCGCTCACTGAGGCCGGGCGACCAAAGGTCGCCCGACGCCCG
GGCTTTGCCCGGGCGGCCTCAGTGAGCGAGCGAGCGCGCAGCCTTAATTAACCTAATTCACTGGCCGTCG
TTTTACAACGTCGTGACTGGGAAAACCCTGGCGTTACCCAACTTAATCGCCTTGCAGCACATCCCCCTTT
CGCCAGCTGGCGTAATAGCGAAGAGGCCCGCACCGATCGCCCTTCCCAACAGTTGCGCAGCCTGAATGGC
GAATGGG
[124 nt withheld, positions 3088-3211]
C
[91 nt withheld, positions 3213-3303]
A
[49 nt withheld, positions 3305-3353]
CCTTTGACGTTGGAGTCCACGTTCTTT
[37 nt withheld, positions 3381-3417]
ACCCTATCTCGGTCTATTCTTTTGATTTATAAGGGATTTTGCCGATTTCGGCCTATTGGTTAAAAAATGA
GCTGATTTAACAAAAATTTAACGCGAATTTTAACAAAATATTAACGCTTACAATTTAGGTGGCACTTTTC
GGGGAAATGTGCGCGGAACCCCTATTTGTTTATTTTTCTAAATACATTCAAATATGTATCCGCTCATGAG
ACAATAACCCTGATAAATGCTTCAATAATATTGAAAAAGGAAGAGTATGAGTATTCAACATTTCCGTGTC
GCCCTTATTCCCTTTTTTGCGGCATTTTGCCTTCCTGTTTTTGCTCACCCAGAAACGCTGGTGAAAGTAA
AAGATGCTGAAGATCAGTTGGGTGCACGAGTGGGTTACATCGAACTGGATCTCAACAGCGGTAAGATCCT
TGAGAGTTTTCGCCCCGAAGAACGTTTTCCAATGATGAGCACTTTTAAAGTTCTGCTATGTGGCGCGGTA
TTATCCCGTATTGACGCCGGGCAAGAGCAACTCGGTCGCCGCATACACTATTCTCAGAATGACTTGGTTG
AGTACTCACCAGTCACAGAAAAGCATCTTACGGATGGCATGACAGTAAGAGAATTATGCAGTGCTGCCAT
AACCATGAGTGATAACACTGCGGCCAACTTACTTCTGACAACGATCGGAGGACCGAAGGAGCTAACCGCT
TTTTTGCACAACATGGGGGATCATGTAACTCGCCTTGATCGTTGGGAACCGGAGCTGAATGAAGCCATAC
CAAACGACGAGCGTGACACCACGATGCCTGTAGCAATGGCAACAACGTTGCGCAAACTATTAACTGGCGA
ACTACTTACTCTAGCTTCCCGGCAACAATTAATAGACTGGATGGAGGCGGATAAAGTTGCAGGACCACTT
CTGCGCTCGGCCCTTCCGGCTGGCTGGTTTATTGCTGATAAATCTGGAGCCGGTGAGCGTGGGTCTCGCG
GTATCATTGCAGCACTGGGGCCAGATGGTAAGCCCTCCCGTATCGTAGTTATCTACACGACGGGGAGTCA
GGCAACTATGGATGAACGAAATAGACAGATCGCTGAGATAGGTGCCTCACTGATTAAGCATTGGTAACTG
TCAGACCAAGTTTACTCATATATACTTTAGATTGATTTAAAACTTCATTTTTAATTTAAAAGGATCTAGG
TGAAGATCCTTTTTGATAATCTCATGACCAAAATCCCTTAACGTGAGTTTTCGTTCCACTGAGCGTCAGA
CCCCGTAGAAAAGATCAAAGGATCTTCTTGAGATCCTTTTTTTCTGCGCGTAATCTGCTGCTTGCAAACA
AAAAAACCACCGCTACCAGCGGTGGTTTGTTTGCCGGATCAAGAGCTACCAACTCTTTTTCCGAAGGTAA
CTGGCTTCAGCAGAGCGCAGATACCAAATACTGTTCTTCTAGTGTAGCCGTAGTTAGGCCACCACTTCAA
GAACTCTGTAGCACCGCCTACATACCTCGCTCTGCTAATCCTGTTACCAGTGGCTGCTGCCAGTGGCGAT
AAGTCGTGTCTTACCGGGTTGGACTCAAGACGATAGTTACCGGATAAGGCGCAGCGGTCGGGCTGAACGG
GGGGTTCGTGCACACAGCCCAGCTTGGAGCGAACGACCTACACCGAACTGAGATACCTACAGCGTGAGCT
ATGAGAAAGCGCCACGCTTCCCGAAGGGAGAAAGGCGGACAGGTATCCGGTAAGCGGCAGGGTCGGAACA
GGAGAGCGCACGAGGGAGCTTCCAGGGGGAAACGCCTGGTATCTTTATAGTCCTGTCGGGTTTCGCCACC
TCTGACTTGAGCGTCGATTTTTGTGATGCTCGTCAGGGGGGCGGAGCCTATGGAAAAACGCCAGCAACGC
GGCCTTTTTACGGTTCCTGGCCTTTTGCTGGCCTTTTGCTCACATGTTCTTTCCTGCGTTATCCCCTGAT
TCTGTGGATAACCGTATTACCGCCTTTGAGTGAGCTGATACCGCTCGCCGCAGCCGAACGACCGAGCGCA
GCGAGTCAGTGAGCGAGGAAGCGGAAGAGCGCCCAATACGCAAACCGCCTCTCCCCGCGCGTTGGCCGAT
TCATTAATGCAGCTGGCACGACAGGTTTCCCGACTGGAAAGCGGGCAGTGAGCGCAACGCAATTAATGTG
AGTTAGCTCACTCATTAGGCACCCCAGGCTTTACACTTTATGCTTCCGGCTCGTATGTTGTGTGGAATTG
TGAGCGGATAACAATTTCACACAGGAAACAGCTATGACCATGATTACGCCAGATTTAATTAAGGCCTTAA
TTAGG
